>Addgene plasmid #163206 | A9D099 | addgene full sequence | sequence record 345535 | Addgene NGS Result
TAATACGACTCACTATAGGGGAATTGTGAGCGGATAACAATTCCCCTCTAGAAATAATTTTGTTTAACTT
TAAGAAGGAGATATACATATGACTGATCTCATCGCTTTCTTGGAACCTTCCCGATCCGTTATCGATAGAA
GACCAACTATCATAGCAGACCTTGCAGAATTATTGCCTGAGGGATGTCTGATCACTGAAGAACGAGAGCT
GGTCCCATTCGACACCGATGCTTTTGTCTCATATAGACGTATGCCTTTAGCTGTTGTGTTACCTGAAACT
ACCGCCCAGGTGGCCGCTGTGATGAAATACTGTAACGACAACGCAATTCCTGTAATACCGCGTGGAGCAG
GAACGAGCTTGTCAGGCGGAGCTATCCCACAAGAGGACGCTGTGGTAATTGGCGTCAGCAAGATGAATCA
GATAGTTGAGGTGGACTACCCTAATCGAACAGCTGTTGTGCAGGCCGGTGTTACCAACATAAGCATCTCT
CAAAGTGTTGATGCAGACGGCTTCTTCTATGCACCTGATCCTTCTTCTCAGCTTGCCTGTACTATTGGTG
GTAATATCGGAATGAACTCCGGTGGTGCTCACTGCCTGAAATATGGTGTTACCACTAATAATCTCCTTGG
AGTCAAAATGGTCATGTTTGACGGGTCCATTGTCGAAATCGGTGGAAAGGCCCTAGATTCCGCAGGCTAC
GATCTTCTGGGACTTATCTGTGGCAGTGAAGGACAACTTGGTATCGTGACAGAAGCCACTGTGAGATTGC
TGGCCAAGCCAGAAGGTGCTAGGCCAGTCCTCTTCGGTTTCGAGAGTTCAGTGGCTGCTGGGGCTTGTGT
AACCGAAATCATTGGATCTGGAATAATTCCCGTTGCTATTGAATTTATGGATAAGCCTGCTATTGAGATA
TGTGAAGCATTTGCTCAAGCCGGATATCCAATGGATGTTGAGGCTTTACTAATCGTGGAAGTAGAGGGAT
CAGACGCTGAAATGGATGCCATGTTGGCTAGAATAATCGAAATAGCCCGAAAGCACGCCGTGAAGACTAT
CAAGGAGTCCCAATCCGCCACTGAGGCTGCCCTGATCTGGAAAGGAAGAAAGTCTGCCTTTGGTGCTACA
GGAAGGATTGCTGACTACATCTGTATGGATGGCACCGTTCCTTTAGGACAGTTGTCCCATGTCCTAGAAA
AGACATCCGAAATCATAGACCACTACGGTTTAAGAGTAGCCAACGTTTTCCACGCTGGCGACGGTAACAT
GCACCCCCTGATCCTATTTGACGCAAATGACCCAGAGGAATCAATGAAAGCCGAAATGGCTGGAAATGAC
ATACTTAAATTGTGTGTAGATGCAGGTGGTTGTTTGACTGGAGAGCACGGAGTAGGTATTGAGAAGAGGG
ACTTGATGCGTCACCAATACACTGATGCTGACTTGGCTCAGCAGATGAGAGTTAGGGCTGCCTTTGATCC
GCAGTGGATCCTCAATCCTTCTAAAGTGTTTCCATTGGAGAGACGTAACGGATCGCAACCTGGTGATCCA
GTTCCTGACGCAGCAGCAGCTCCTGGGAAAACTGCAGCTGCCGCTGCTCTGGAACACCACCATCACCACC
ACCACCACCACCACTGAGATCCGGCTGCTAACAAAGCCCGAAAGGAAGCTGAGTTGGCTGCTGCCACCGC
TGAGCAATAACTAGCATAACCCCTTGGGGCCTCTAAACGGGTCTTGAGGGGTTTTTTGCTGAAAGGAGGA
ACTATATCCGGATTGGCGAATGGG
[124 nt withheld, positions 1775-1898]
C
[91 nt withheld, positions 1900-1990]
A
[49 nt withheld, positions 1992-2040]
CCTTTGACGTTGGAGTCCACGTTCTTT
[37 nt withheld, positions 2068-2104]
ACCCTATCTCGGTCTATTCTTTTGATTTATAAGGGATTTTGCCGATTTCGGCCTATTGGTTAAAAAATGA
GCTGATTTAACAAAAATTTAACGCGAATTTTAACAAAATATTAACGCTTACAATTTAGGTGGCACTTTTC
GGGGAAATGTGCGCGGAACCCCTATTTGTTTATTTTTCTAAATACATTCAAATATGTATCCGCTCATGAG
ACAATAACCCTGATAAATGCTTCAATAATATTGAAAAAGGAAGAGTATGAGTATTCAACATTTCCGTGTC
GCCCTTATTCCCTTTTTTGCGGCATTTTGCCTTCCTGTTTTTGCTCACCCAGAAACGCTGGTGAAAGTAA
AAGATGCTGAAGATCAGTTGGGTGCACGAGTGGGTTACATCGAACTGGATCTCAACAGCGGTAAGATCCT
TGAGAGTTTTCGCCCCGAAGAACGTTTTCCAATGATGAGCACTTTTAAAGTTCTGCTATGTGGCGCGGTA
TTATCCCGTATTGACGCCGGGCAAGAGCAACTCGGTCGCCGCATACACTATTCTCAGAATGACTTGGTTG
AGTACTCACCAGTCACAGAAAAGCATCTTACGGATGGCATGACAGTAAGAGAATTATGCAGTGCTGCCAT
AACCATGAGTGATAACACTGCGGCCAACTTACTTCTGACAACGATCGGAGGACCGAAGGAGCTAACCGCT
TTTTTGCACAACATGGGGGATCATGTAACTCGCCTTGATCGTTGGGAACCGGAGCTGAATGAAGCCATAC
CAAACGACGAGCGTGACACCACGATGCCTGCAGCAATGGCAACAACGTTGCGCAAACTATTAACTGGCGA
ACTACTTACTCTAGCTTCCCGGCAACAATTAATAGACTGGATGGAGGCGGATAAAGTTGCAGGACCACTT
CTGCGCTCGGCCCTTCCGGCTGGCTGGTTTATTGCTGATAAATCTGGAGCCGGTGAGCGTGGGTCTCGCG
GTATCATTGCAGCACTGGGGCCAGATGGTAAGCCCTCCCGTATCGTAGTTATCTACACGACGGGGAGTCA
GGCAACTATGGATGAACGAAATAGACAGATCGCTGAGATAGGTGCCTCACTGATTAAGCATTGGTAACTG
TCAGACCAAGTTTACTCATATATACTTTAGATTGATTTAAAACTTCATTTTTAATTTAAAAGGATCTAGG
TGAAGATCCTTTTTGATAATCTCATGACCAAAATCCCTTAACGTGAGTTTTCGTTCCACTGAGCGTCAGA
CCCCGTAGAAAAGATCAAAGGATCTTCTTGAGATCCTTTTTTTCTGCGCGTAATCTGCTGCTTGCAAACA
AAAAAACCACCGCTACCAGCGGTGGTTTGTTTGCCGGATCAAGAGCTACCAACTCTTTTTCCGAAGGTAA
CTGGCTTCAGCAGAGCGCAGATACCAAATACTGTCCTTCTAGTGTAGCCGTAGTTAGGCCACCACTTCAA
GAACTCTGTAGCACCGCCTACATACCTCGCTCTGCTAATCCTGTTACCAGTGGCTGCTGCCAGTGGCGAT
AAGTCGTGTCTTACCGGGTTGGACTCAAGACGATAGTTACCGGATAAGGCGCAGCGGTCGGGCTGAACGG
GGGGTTCGTGCACACAGCCCAGCTTGGAGCGAACGACCTACACCGAACTGAGATACCTACAGCGTGAGCT
ATGAGAAAGCGCCACGCTTCCCGAAGGGAGAAAGGCGGACAGGTATCCGGTAAGCGGCAGGGTCGGAACA
GGAGAGCGCACGAGGGAGCTTCCAGGGGGAAACGCCTGGTATCTTTATAGTCCTGTCGGGTTTCGCCACC
TCTGACTTGAGCGTCGATTTTTGTGATGCTCGTCAGGGGGGCGGAGCCTATGGAAAAACGCCAGCAACGC
GGCCTTTTTACGGTTCCTGGCCTTTTGCTGGCCTTTTGCTCACATGTTCTTTCCTGCGTTATCCCCTGAT
TCTGTGGATAACCGTATTACCGCCTTTGAGTGAGCTGATACCGCTCGCCGCAGCCGAACGACCGAGCGCA
GCGAGTCAGTGAGCGAGGAAGCGGAAGAGCGCCTGATGCGGTATTTTCTCCTTACGCATCTGTGCGGTAT
TTCACACCGCAATGGTGCACTCTCAGTACAATCTGCTCTGATGCCGCATAGTTAAGCCAGTATACACTCC
GCTATCGCTACGTGACTGGGTCATGGCTGCGCCCCGACACCCGCCAACACCCGCTGACGCGCCCTGACGG
GCTTGTCTGCTCCCGGCATCCGCTTACAGACAAGCTGTGACCGTCTCCGGGAGCTGCATGTGTCAGAGGT
TTTCACCGTCATCACCGAAACGCGCGAGGCAGCTGCGGTAAAGCTCATCAGCGTGGTCGTGAAGCGATTC
ACAGATGTCTGCCTGTTCATCCGCGTCCAGCTCGTTGAGTTTCTCCAGAAGCGTTAATGTCTGGCTTCTG
ATAAAGCGGGCCATGTTAAGGGCGGTTTTTTCCTGTTTGGTCACTGATGCCTCCGTGTAAGGGGGATTTC
TGTTCATGGGGGTAATGATACCGATGAAACGAGAGAGGATGCTCACGATACGGGTTACTGATGATGAACA
TGCCCGGTTACTGGAACGTTGTGAGGGTAAACAACTGGCGGTATGGATGCGGCGGGACCAGAGAAAAATC
ACTCAGGGTCAATGCCAGCGCTTCGTTAATACAGATGTAGGTGTTCCACAGGGTAGCCAGCAGCATCCTG
CGATGCAGATCCGGAACATAATGGTGCAGGGCGCTGACTTCCGCGTTTCCAGACTTTACGAAACACGGAA
ACCGAAGACCATTCATGTTGTTGCTCAGGTCGCAGACGTTTTGCAGCAGCAGTCGCTTCACGTTCGCTCG
CGTATCGGTGATTCATTCTGCTAACCAGTAAGGCAACCCCGCCAGCCTAGCCGGGTCCTCAACGACAGGA
GCACGATCATGCGCACCCGTGGGGCCGCCATGCCGGCGATAATGGCCTGCTTCTCGCCGAAACGTTTGGT
GGCGGGACCAGTGACGAAGGCTTGAGCGAGGGCGTGCAAGATTCCGAATACCGCAAGCGACAGGCCGATC
ATCGTCGCGCTCCAGCGAAAGCGGTCCTCGCCGAAAATGACCCAGAGCGCTGCCGGCACCTGTCCTACGA
GTTGCATGATAAAGAAGACAGTCATAAGTGCGGCGACGATAGTCATGCCCCGCGCCCACCGGAAGGAGCT
GACTGGGTTGAAGGCTCTCAAGGGCATCGGTCGAGATCCCGGTGCCTAATGAGTGAGCTAACTTACATTA
ATTGCGTTGCGCTCACTGCCCGCTTTCCAGTCGGGAAACCTGTCGTGCCAGCTGCATTAATGAATCGGCC
AACGCGCGGGGAGAGGCGGTTTGCGTATTGGGCGCCAGGGTGGTTTTTCTTTTCACCAGTGAGACGGGCA
ACAGCTGATTGCCCTTCACCGCCTGGCCCTGAGAGAGTTGCAGCAAGCGGTCCACGCTGGTTTGCCCCAG
CAGGCGAAAATCCTGTTTGATGGTGGTTAACGGCGGGATATAACATGAGCTGTCTTCGGTATCATCGTAT
CCCACTACCGAGATATCCGCACCAACGCGCAGCCCGGACTCGGTAATGGCGCGCATTGCGCCCAGCGCCA
TCTGATCGTTGGCAACCAGCATCGCAGTGGGAACGATGCCCTCATTCAGCATTTGCATGGTTTGTTGAAA
ACCGGACATGGCACTCCAGTCGCCTTCCCGTTCCGCTATCGGCTGAATTTGATTGCGAGTGAGATATTTA
TGCCAGCCAGCCAGACGCAGACGCGCCGAGACAGAACTTAATGGGCCCGCTAACAGCGCGATTTGCTGGT
GACCCAATGCGACCAGATGCTCCACGCCCAGTCGCGTACCGTCTTCATGGGAGAAAATAATACTGTTGAT
GGGTGTCTGGTCAGAGACATCAAGAAATAACGCCGGAACATTAGTGCAGGCAGCTTCCACAGCAATGGCA
TCCTGGTCATCCAGCGGATAGTTAATGATCAGCCCACTGACGCGTTGCGCGAGAAGATTGTGCACCGCCG
CTTTACAGGCTTCGACGCCGCTTCGTTCTACCATCGACACCACCACGCTGGCACCCAGTTGATCGGCGCG
AGATTTAATCGCCGCGACAATTTGCGACGGCGCGTGCAGGGCCAGACTGGAGGTGGCAACGCCAATCAGC
AACGACTGTTTGCCCGCCAGTTGTTGTGCCACGCGGTTGGGAATGTAATTCAGCTCCGCCATCGCCGCTT
CCACTTTTTCCCGCGTTTTCGCAGAAACGTGGCTGGCCTGGTTCACCACGCGGGAAACGGTCTGATAAGA
GACACCGGCATACTCTGCGACATCGTATAACGTTACTGGTTTCACATTCACCACCCTGAATTGACTCTCT
TCCGGGCGCTATCATGCCATACCGCGAAAGGTTTTGCGCCATTCGATGGTGTCCGGGATCTCGACGCTCT
CCCTTATGCGACTCCTGCATTAGGAAGCAGCCCAGTAGTAGGTTGAGGCCGTTGAGCACCGCCGCCGCAA
GGAATGGTGCATGCAAGGAGATGGCGCCCAACAGTCCCCCGGCCACGGGGCCTGCCACCATACCCACGCC
GAAACAAGCGCTCATGAGCCCGAAGTGGCGAGCCCGATCTTCCCCATCGGTGATGTCGGCGATATAGGCG
CCAGCAACCGCACCTGTGGCGCCGGTGATGCCGGCCACGATGCGTCCGGCGTAGAGGATCGAGATCTCGA
TCCCGCGAAAT
Features (pLannotate 1.2.2; 18 found; start..end, strand, type, name):
      1..19      +  promoter       T7 promoter: promoter for bacteriophage T7 RNA polymerase
     20..44      +  protein_bind   lac operator: The lac repressor binds to the lac operator to inhibit transcription in E. coli. This inhibition can be relieved by adding lactose or isopropyl-β-D-thiogalactopyranoside (IPTG). lac repressor encoded by lacI
     59..81      +  RBS            RBS: efficient ribosome binding site from bacteriophage T7 gene 10 (Olins and Rangwala, 1989)
   1595..1621    +  CDS            9xHis: 9xHis affinity tag
   1634..1683    +  CDS            SET1 (fragment): solubility-enhancement tag derived from T7 phage gene 10B
   1691..1738    +  terminator     T7 terminator: transcription terminator for bacteriophage T7 RNA polymerase
   1775..2203    +  rep_origin     f1 ori (sequence partly withheld): f1 bacteriophage origin of replication; arrow indicates direction of (+) strand synthesis
   2256..2360    +  promoter       AmpR promoter: bla
   2361..3221    +  CDS            AmpR: β-lactamase; bla; confers resistance to ampicillin, carbenicillin, and related antibiotics
   3392..3980    +  rep_origin     ori: high-copy-number ColE1/pMB1/pBR322/pUC origin of replication
   4166..4305    -  misc_feature   bom: basis of mobility region from pBR322
   4407..4598    -  CDS            rop: Rop protein, which maintains plasmids at low copy number; rop
   4615..4995    +  CDS            YPB1_ECOLX: Protein predicted: Swiss-Prot protein existence level 4. From Escherichia coli.
   5067..5358    -  CDS            TcR (fragment): tetracycline efflux protein; tet; confers resistance to tetracycline
   5373..5394    -  protein_bind   CAP binding site: CAP binding activates transcription in the presence of cAMP. E. coli catabolite activator protein
   5407..6489    -  CDS            lacI: lac repressor; lacI; The lac repressor binds to the lac operator to inhibit transcription in E. coli. This inhibition can be relieved by adding lactose or isopropyl-β-D-thiogalactopyranoside (IPTG).
   6490..6567    -  promoter       lacI promoter: lacI
   6575..6854    -  CDS            TcR (fragment): tetracycline efflux protein; tet; confers resistance to tetracycline
