[The description below was written by a language model from this plasmid's Addgene catalogue record and pLannotate feature annotations shown in this document.]
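Description:
A9D099 is a bacterial expression plasmid built on the pET21a(+) backbone for IPTG-inducible production in E. coli of a protein from Hoeflea phototrophica, named after its UniProt identifier and annotated as a flavoprotein oxidoreductase. The sequenced record is 6,875 nt. The plasmid replicates from a ColE1/pMB1-type origin and is selected through the bla gene (AmpR), which confers ampicillin resistance. The catalogue lists it as high copy, although the feature table also shows the rop gene and bom region inherited from pBR322, which normally moderate copy number. An f1 origin is present for single-stranded DNA production. The short tetracycline-resistance fragments are non-functional backbone remnants.

The expression cassette follows the standard pET layout. A T7 promoter is followed directly by a lac operator and the strong ribosome binding site from T7 gene 10, then the coding region and a T7 terminator. The plasmid-borne lacI gene, driven by its own promoter, supplies repressor that keeps the promoter silent until IPTG is added. Expression requires a host that provides T7 RNA polymerase. The insert itself is not annotated in the feature table but presumably occupies the unannotated stretch between the RBS and the C-terminal polyhistidine tag. That tag is listed as 10xHis in the catalogue and detected as 9xHis by the annotation software, and it allows metal-affinity purification. The catalogue also records an N-terminal T7 tag from the backbone, which the feature table does not pick up. The associated study examined enzyme functional annotations and misannotation in the EC 1.1.3.15 class, so the construct most likely served to produce recombinant protein for activity testing.
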