Addgene plasmid #163206: A9D099
Purpose: Inducible expression of UniProt identifier A9D099
Depositing lab: Martin Engqvist. Depositing organization: Chalmers University of Technology. Publication: Experimental and computational investigation of enzyme functional annotations uncovers misannotation in the EC 1.1.3.15 enzyme class. Rembeza E, Engqvist MKM. PLoS Comput Biol. 2021 Sep 23;17(9):e1009446. doi: 10.1371/journal.pcbi.1009446. eCollection 2021 Sep. PubMed 34555022.
Backbone
  Vector backbone: pET21a(+)
  Vector type: Bacterial Expression
Growth in bacteria
  Bacterial resistance: Ampicillin, 100 μg/mL
  Growth temperature: 37°C
  Growth strain: DH5alpha
  Copy number: High Copy
Gene/Insert
  Gene/Insert name: A9D099 (alt name: flavoprotein oxidoreductase)
  Species: Hoeflea phototrophica
  Promoter: T7
  Tag / fusion protein: T7 (N terminal on backbone); 10xHis (C terminal on backbone)
  Cloning method: Unknown
  Sequencing primers: 5′ T7; 3′ T7-term
Terms and licenses: Academic/Nonprofit Terms; Industry Terms: Not Available to Industry
Depositor comments: Insert name is a UniProt identifier
How to cite: A9D099 was a gift from Martin Engqvist (Addgene plasmid # 163206 ; http://n2t.net/addgene:163206 ; RRID:Addgene_163206)
