>Addgene plasmid #163206 | A9D099 | depositor partial sequence | sequence record 316286 | insert gene sequence
ATGACTGATCTCATCGCTTTCTTGGAACCTTCCCGATCCGTTATCGATAGAAGACCAACTATCATAGCAG
ACCTTGCAGAATTATTGCCTGAGGGATGTCTGATCACTGAAGAACGAGAGCTGGTCCCATTCGACACCGA
TGCTTTTGTCTCATATAGACGTATGCCTTTAGCTGTTGTGTTACCTGAAACTACCGCCCAGGTGGCCGCT
GTGATGAAATACTGTAACGACAACGCAATTCCTGTAATACCGCGTGGAGCAGGAACGAGCTTGTCAGGCG
GAGCTATCCCACAAGAGGACGCTGTGGTAATTGGCGTCAGCAAGATGAATCAGATAGTTGAGGTGGACTA
CCCTAATCGAACAGCTGTTGTGCAGGCCGGTGTTACCAACATAAGCATCTCTCAAAGTGTTGATGCAGAC
GGCTTCTTCTATGCACCTGATCCTTCTTCTCAGCTTGCCTGTACTATTGGTGGTAATATCGGAATGAACT
CCGGTGGTGCTCACTGCCTGAAATATGGTGTTACCACTAATAATCTCCTTGGAGTCAAAATGGTCATGTT
TGACGGGTCCATTGTCGAAATCGGTGGAAAGGCCCTAGATTCCGCAGGCTACGATCTTCTGGGACTTATC
TGTGGCAGTGAAGGACAACTTGGTATCGTGACAGAAGCCACTGTGAGATTGCTGGCCAAGCCAGAAGGTG
CTAGGCCAGTCCTCTTCGGTTTCGAGAGTTCAGTGGCTGCTGGGGCTTGTGTAACCGAAATCATTGGATC
TGGAATAATTCCCGTTGCTATTGAATTTATGGATAAGCCTGCTATTGAGATATGTGAAGCATTTGCTCAA
GCCGGATATCCAATGGATGTTGAGGCTTTACTAATCGTGGAAGTAGAGGGATCAGACGCTGAAATGGATG
CCATGTTGGCTAGAATAATCGAAATAGCCCGAAAGCACGCCGTGAAGACTATCAAGGAGTCCCAATCCGC
CACTGAGGCTGCCCTGATCTGGAAAGGAAGAAAGTCTGCCTTTGGTGCTACAGGAAGGATTGCTGACTAC
ATCTGTATGGATGGCACCGTTCCTTTAGGACAGTTGTCCCATGTCCTAGAAAAGACATCCGAAATCATAG
ACCACTACGGTTTAAGAGTAGCCAACGTTTTCCACGCTGGCGACGGTAACATGCACCCCCTGATCCTATT
TGACGCAAATGACCCAGAGGAATCAATGAAAGCCGAAATGGCTGGAAATGACATACTTAAATTGTGTGTA
GATGCAGGTGGTTGTTTGACTGGAGAGCACGGAGTAGGTATTGAGAAGAGGGACTTGATGCGTCACCAAT
ACACTGATGCTGACTTGGCTCAGCAGATGAGAGTTAGGGCTGCCTTTGATCCGCAGTGGATCCTCAATCC
TTCTAAAGTGTTTCCATTGGAGAGACGTAACGGATCGCAACCTGGTGATCCAGTTCCTGACGCAGCAGCA
GCTCCTGGGAAAACTGCAGCTGCCGCTGCTCTGGAACACCACCATCAC
